>Addgene plasmid #244240 | pGEM_H3.2-HaloTag | addgene full sequence | sequence record 488011 | Addgene NGS Result
TTTCCATAGGCTCCGCCCCCCTGACGAGCATCACAAAAATCGACGCTCAAGTCAGAGGTGGCGAAACCCG
ACAGGACTATAAAGATACCAGGCGTTTCCCCCTGGAAGCTCCCTCGTGCGCTCTCCTGTTCCGACCCTGC
CGCTTACCGGATACCTGTCCGCCTTTCTCCCTTCGGGAAGCGTGGCGCTTTCTCATAGCTCACGCTGTAG
GTATCTCAGTTCGGTGTAGGTCGTTCGCTCCAAGCTGGGCTGTGTGCACGAACCCCCCGTTCAGCCCGAC
CGCTGCGCCTTATCCGGTAACTATCGTCTTGAGTCCAACCCGGTAAGACACGACTTATCGCCACTGGCAG
CAGCCACTGGTAACAGGATTAGCAGAGCGAGGTATGTAGGCGGTGCTACAGAGTTCTTGAAGTGGTGGCC
TAACTACGGCTACACTAGAAGAACAGTATTTGGTATCTGCGCTCTGCTGAAGCCAGTTACCTTCGGAAAA
AGAGTTGGTAGCTCTTGATCCGGCAAACAAACCACCGCTGGTAGCGGTGGTTTTTTTGTTTGCAAGCAGC
AGATTACGCGCAGAAAAAAAGGATCTCAAGAAGATCCTTTGATCTTTTCTACGGGGTCTGACGCTCAGTG
GAACGAAAACTCACGTTAAGGGATTTTGGTCATGAGATTATCAAAAAGGATCTTCACCTAGATCCTTTTA
AATTAAAAATGAAGTTTTAAATCAATCTAAAGTATATATGAGTAAACTTGGTCTGACAGTTACCAATGCT
TAATCAGTGAGGCACCTATCTCAGCGATCTGTCTATTTCGTTCATCCATAGTTGCCTGACTCCCCGTCGT
GTAGATAACTACGATACGGGAGGGCTTACCATCTGGCCCCAGTGCTGCAATGATACCGCGAGACCCACGC
TCACCGGCTCCAGATTTATCAGCAATAAACCAGCCAGCCGGAAGGGCCGAGCGCAGAAGTGGTCCTGCAA
CTTTATCCGCCTCCATCCAGTCTATTAATTGTTGCCGGGAAGCTAGAGTAAGTAGTTCGCCAGTTAATAG
TTTGCGCAACGTTGTTGCCATTGCTACAGGCATCGTGGTGTCACGCTCGTCGTTTGGTATGGCTTCATTC
AGCTCCGGTTCCCAACGATCAAGGCGAGTTACATGATCCCCCATGTTGTGCAAAAAAGCGGTTAGCTCCT
TCGGTCCTCCGATCGTTGTCAGAAGTAAGTTGGCCGCAGTGTTATCACTCATGGTTATGGCAGCACTGCA
TAATTCTCTTACTGTCATGCCATCCGTAAGATGCTTTTCTGTGACTGGTGAGTACTCAACCAAGTCATTC
TGAGAATAGTGTATGCGGCGACCGAGTTGCTCTTGCCCGGCGTCAATACGGGATAATACCGCGCCACATA
GCAGAACTTTAAAAGTGCTCATCATTGGAAAACGTTCTTCGGGGCGAAAACTCTCAAGGATCTTACCGCT
GTTGAGATCCAGTTCGATGTAACCCACTCGTGCACCCAACTGATCTTCAGCATCTTTTACTTTCACCAGC
GTTTCTGGGTGAGCAAAAACAGGAAGGCAAAATGCCGCAAAAAAGGGAATAAGGGCGACACGGAAATGTT
GAATACTCATACTCTTCCTTTTTCAATATTATTGAAGCATTTATCAGGGTTATTGTCTCATGAGCGGATA
CATATTTGAATGTATTTAGAAAAATAAACAAATAGGGGTTCCGCGCACATTTCCCCGAAAAGTGCCACCT
GATGCGGTGTGAAATACCGCACAGATGCGTAAGGAGAAAATACCGCATCAGGAAATTGTAAGCGTTAATA
TTTTGTTAAAATTCGCGTTAAATTTTTGTTAAATCAGCTCATTTTTTAACCAATAGGCCGAAATCGGCAA
AATCCCTTATAAATCAAAAGAATAGACCGAGATAGGGT
[37 nt withheld, positions 1929-1965]
AAAGAACGTGGACTCCAACGTCAAAGG
[49 nt withheld, positions 1993-2041]
T
[91 nt withheld, positions 2043-2133]
G
[124 nt withheld, positions 2135-2258]
CCATTCGCCATTCAGGCTGCGCAACTGTTGGGAAGGGCGATCGGTGCGGGCCTCTTCGCTATTACGCCAG
CTGGCGAAAGGGGGATGTGCTGCAAGGCGATTAAGTTGGGTAACGCCAGGGTTTTCCCAGTCACGACGTT
GTAAAACGACGGCCAGTGAATTGTAATACGACTCACTATAGGGCGAATTGGGCCCGACGTCGCATGCTCC
CGGCCGCCATGGCGGCCGCGGGAATTC
[405 nt withheld, positions 2496-2900]
GGTGGAGGTGGATCTGGTGGAGGTGGATCTGGTGGCGGCGGTTCAGGATCCGAAATCGGTACTGGCTTTC
CATTCGACCCCCATTATGTGGAAGTCCTGGGCGAGCGCATGCACTACGTCGATGTTGGTCCGCGCGATGG
CACCCCTGTGCTGTTCCTGCACGGTAACCCGACCTCCTCCTACGTGTGGCGCAACATCATCCCGCATGTT
GCACCGACCCATCGCTGCATTGCTCCAGACCTGATCGGTATGGGCAAATCCGACAAACCAGACCTGGGTT
ATTTCTTCGACGACCACGTCCGCTTCATGGATGCCTTCATCGAAGCCCTGGGTCTGGAAGAGGTCGTCCT
GGTCATTCACGACTGGGGCTCCGCTCTGGGTTTCCACTGGGCCAAGCGCAATCCAGAGCGCGTCAAAGGT
ATTGCATTTATGGAGTTCATCCGCCCTATCCCGACCTGGGACGAATGGCCAGAATTTGCCCGCGAGACCT
TCCAGGCCTTCCGCACCACCGACGTCGGCCGCAAGCTGATCATCGATCAGAACGTTTTTATCGAGGGTAC
GCTGCCGATGGGTGTCGTCCGCCCGCTGACTGAAGTCGAGATGGACCATTACCGCGAGCCGTTCCTGAAT
CCTGTTGACCGCGAGCCACTGTGGCGCTTCCCAAACGAGCTGCCAATCGCCGGTGAGCCAGCGAACATCG
TCGCGCTGGTCGAAGAATACATGGACTGGCTGCACCAGTCCCCTGTCCCGAAGCTGCTGTTCTGGGGCAC
CCCAGGCGTTCTGATCCCACCGGCCGAAGCCGCTCGCCTGGCCAAAAGCCTGCCTAACTGCAAGGCTGTG
GACATCGGCCCGGGTCTGAATCTGCTGCAAGAAGACAACCCGGACCTGATCGGCAGCGAGATCGCGCGCT
GGCTGTCTACTCTGGAGATTTCCGGTTAATAAGAAGTGGCGGTTCGGCCGGAGGTTCCATCGTATCCAAA
AGGCTCTTTTCAGAGCCACCCACATCAGCACTTGGAAGAAGCTGTACCGCTTGCCCTCCGTGCTCCTCCG
GCATTAGAGCGGGGAAGGCACTTCCGCTTAGGCTCCCAACAAAACGGGGTCGGGTCCCCCTGCTGCGGTG
CCGTCTTGAGCTTTGCCGACTTCGGCCAATTGGCCTATCCGCACTGGCCGGGCTGCGGACGCTTTCCTGG
GCGCCGGCTCGCGGGCTTTGGCGGTCCGGCTCCCCCCGCGCGTGACCGGGGCCCTGCGTGGCGGGGGAGC
CGGGGCAGGAGAGACGGGGCGTCGGGCACGAGGCCAGGGGTCACTAGGGGGACGCTCAGGGCTCGCGGTC
CTGAGCGCGGCTGGCCTTTGCGGAAGTGGAGCGCCACACGCCCGTGCTTCGCGCCCAAACCGGCCTCACC
CGGCGCGGCCATCCGGCTAGGGAGGGAAATGACCACCTCGGCCTCGCCGGGGTTCTGCGGGCAAACGTGG
GGAGAACTGCGCTGGGGCTGCCGTTCAGTCCCCGCGCCACCTCCACTAGCACAGTGGTAACCCCCATATC
CTGCCCCTAAGCCAAAATTCCCGGGGGCACGGGGTGTGGGCGGAATTTTGTGAATCTGGGCTTTATCGAG
CCGTTCCCTGTCCATGTCCACAGAGTCGACCATATGGGAGAGCTCCCAACGCGTTGGATGCATAGCTTGA
GTATTCTATAGTGTCACCTAAATAGCTTGGCGTAATCATGGTCATAGCTGTTTCCTGTGTGAAATTGTTA
TCCGCTCACAATTCCACACAACATACGAGCCGGAAGCATAAAGTGTAAAGCCTGGGGTGCCTAATGAGTG
AGCTAACTCACATTAATTGCGTTGCGCTCACTGCCCGCTTTCCAGTCGGGAAACCTGTCGTGCCAGCTGC
ATTAATGAATCGGCCAACGCGCGGGGAGAGGCGGTTTGCGTATTGGGCGCTCTTCCGCTTCCTCGCTCAC
TGACTCGCTGCGCTCGGTCGTTCGGCTGCGGCGAGCGGTATCAGCTCACTCAAAGGCGGTAATACGGTTA
TCCACAGAATCAGGGGATAACGCAGGAAAGAACATGTGAGCAAAAGGCCAGCAAAAGGCCAGGAACCGTA
AAAAGGCCGCGTTGCTGGCGTT
Features (pLannotate 1.2.2; 16 found; start..end, strand, type, name):
      1..589     -  rep_origin     ori: high-copy-number ColE1/pMB1/pBR322/pUC origin of replication
    760..1620    -  CDS            AmpR: β-lactamase; bla; confers resistance to ampicillin, carbenicillin, and related antibiotics
   1621..1725    -  promoter       AmpR promoter: bla
   1752..1802    +  misc_feature   bom (fragment): basis of mobility region from pBR322
   1830..2258    -  rep_origin     f1 ori (sequence partly withheld): f1 bacteriophage origin of replication; arrow indicates direction of (+) strand synthesis
   2262..2419    -  CDS            lacZα (fragment): LacZα fragment of β-galactosidase; lacZ fragment
   2422..2440    +  promoter       T7 promoter: promoter for bacteriophage T7 RNA polymerase
   2496..2900    +  CDS            H32_BOVIN (sequence withheld): Experimental evidence at protein level: Swiss-Prot protein existence level 1. Core component of nucleosome. Nucleosomes wrap and compact DNA into chromatin, limiting DNA accessibility to the cellular machineries which require DNA as a template. Histones thereby play a central role in transcription regulation, DNA repair, DNA replication and chromosomal stability. DNA accessibility is regulated via a complex set of post-translational modifications of histones, also called histone code, and nucleosome remodeling. From Bos taurus (Bovine).
   2952..3835    +  CDS            HaloTag® (fragment): modified bacterial dehalogenase that forms covalent bonds with chloroalkane derivatives
   3876..3920    +  ncRNA          Histone3: Accession: RF00032 - Histone 3' UTR stem-loop
   4585..4603    -  promoter       SP6 promoter: promoter for bacteriophage SP6 RNA polymerase
   4645..4661    -  protein_bind   lac operator: The lac repressor binds to the lac operator to inhibit transcription in E. coli. This inhibition can be relieved by adding lactose or isopropyl-β-D-thiogalactopyranoside (IPTG). lac repressor encoded by lacI
   4669..4699    -  promoter       lac promoter: promoter for the E. coli lac operon
   4714..4735    -  protein_bind   CAP binding site: CAP binding activates transcription in the presence of cAMP. E. coli catabolite activator protein
   4748..4840    -  CDS            lacI (fragment): lac repressor; lacI; The lac repressor binds to the lac operator to inhibit transcription in E. coli. This inhibition can be relieved by adding lactose or isopropyl-β-D-thiogalactopyranoside (IPTG).
   4842..4975    -  rep_origin     RSF ori (fragment): Plasmids containing the RSF 1030 origin of replication can be propagated in E. coli cells that contain additional plasmids with compatible origins.
