[The description below was written by a language model from this plasmid's Addgene catalogue record and pLannotate feature annotations shown in this document.]
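Description:
pGEM_H3.2-HaloTag is a homology-directed repair donor plasmid for CRISPR/Cas9 knock-in, designed to fuse HaloTag to the C terminus of endogenous human histone H3.2 (the record lists the H3C14 and H3C15 genes). It is built in the pGEM-T Easy cloning backbone, about 5 kb in total with a roughly 2 kb insert. It is propagated in E. coli from a high-copy ColE1/pUC-type origin under ampicillin selection (β-lactamase with its own promoter). The backbone also carries an f1 phage origin, the interrupted lacZα region with lac promoter and operator, and T7 and SP6 phage promoters flanking the cloning site. Small annotated fragments of lacI, bom and an RSF origin are probably backbone remnants or weak matches rather than functional parts.

The insert contains an H3.2 coding sequence, annotated by similarity to the bovine protein, which reflects how highly conserved this histone is; the record gives the species as human. It is followed after a short gap, presumably a linker, by the HaloTag coding sequence, a modified bacterial dehalogenase that bonds covalently to chloroalkane ligands such as cell-permeable fluorescent dyes. Just downstream lies the histone 3' UTR stem-loop, the element that governs processing and S-phase-coupled regulation of replication-dependent histone mRNAs. About 650 bp of unannotated sequence follows, which presumably serves as the downstream homology arm, with the H3.2 coding region itself acting as the upstream arm. No mammalian promoter or selection marker is annotated, consistent with expression depending on the native locus after integration. The guide RNA and Cas9 are not part of this plasmid. According to the associated publication title, the tagged histone supports replication-dependent histone labelling to study the physical properties of euchromatin and heterochromatin in living human cells.
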