Addgene plasmid #244240: pGEM_H3.2-HaloTag
Purpose: CRISPR/Cas9 donor plasmid to tag human histone H3.2 with Halo tag
Depositing lab: Kazuhiro Maeshima. Publication: Replication-dependent histone labeling dissects the physical properties of euchromatin/heterochromatin in living human cells. Minami K, Nakazato K, Ide S, Kaizu K, Higashi K, Tamura S, Toyoda A, Takahashi K, Kurokawa K, Maeshima K. Sci Adv. 2025 Mar 28;11(13):eadu8400. doi: 10.1126/sciadv.adu8400. Epub 2025 Mar 28. PubMed 40153514.
Backbone
  Vector backbone: pGem-T Easy
  Backbone manufacturer: Promega
  Backbone size w/o insert (bp): 3000
  Total vector size (bp): 5022
  Vector type: CRISPR
Growth in bacteria
  Bacterial resistance: Ampicillin, 100 μg/mL
  Growth temperature: 37°C
  Growth strain: DH5alpha
  Copy number: Unknown
Gene/Insert
  Gene/Insert name: H3.2
  Species: H. sapiens (human)
  Insert size (bp): 2037
  Entrez Gene: H3C14 (a.k.a. H3, H3.2, H3/M, H3C13, H3C15, H3F2, H3FM, H3FN, HIST2H3C); H3C15 (a.k.a. H3/n, H3/o, H3C13, H3C14, HIST2H3A)
  Tag / fusion protein: HaloTag (C terminal on insert)
  Cloning method: Other
  Sequencing primers: 5′ M13 Forward
Terms and licenses: Academic/Nonprofit Terms; Industry Terms: Not Available to Industry
How to cite: pGEM_H3.2-HaloTag was a gift from Kazuhiro Maeshima (Addgene plasmid # 244240 ; http://n2t.net/addgene:244240 ; RRID:Addgene_244240)
